Addgene plasmid #126325: pGWB14-LYX107
Purpose: With a Nicotiana benthamiana transcription factor in PGWB14 backbone, for Agrobacterium mediated transient or stable expression corresponding transcription factor fused with a C-terminal HA tag.
Depositing lab: Silin Zhong. Depositing organization: Chinese University of Hong Kong.
Backbone
  Vector backbone: pGWB14
  Vector type: Plant Expression
  Selectable markers: Hygromycin
Growth in bacteria
  Bacterial resistance: Kanamycin, 50 μg/mL
  Growth temperature: 37°C
  Growth strain: DH5alpha
  Copy number: Low Copy
Gene/Insert
  Gene/Insert name: Niben101Scf04096g06005.1
  Species: Nicotiana benthamiana
  Promoter: CaMV 35S
  Tag / fusion protein: HA (C terminal on insert)
  Cloning method: Gibson Cloning
Terms and licenses: Academic/Nonprofit Terms; Industry Terms: Not Available to Industry
How to cite: pGWB14-LYX107 was a gift from Silin Zhong (Addgene plasmid # 126325 ; http://n2t.net/addgene:126325 ; RRID:Addgene_126325)
