[The description below was written by a language model from this plasmid's Addgene catalogue record and pLannotate feature annotations shown in this document.]
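Description:
pGWB14-LYX107 is a plant binary expression vector built on the pGWB14 backbone, intended for Agrobacterium-mediated transient or stable expression of a Nicotiana benthamiana transcription factor. The backbone carries the broad-host-range IncP replication system (oriV with the trans-acting trfA replication protein), which allows maintenance at low copy in both E. coli and Agrobacterium, together with oriT and traJ for conjugal mobilisation. Bacterial selection is by kanamycin (aphA-3 KanR). The annotation also picks up backbone remnants such as tetR/tetA fragments, an IS1 element, and partial ColE1, lacZα, lacI and M13 ori sequences, which do not appear to be functional parts of the design.

Between the nopaline-type right and left T-DNA borders lie three expression units. The main cassette places the insert, gene model Niben101Scf04096g06005.1, under the constitutive CaMV 35S promoter. The coding sequence is flanked by attB1 and attB2 Gateway sites (although the record lists Gibson cloning as the method) and is fused in frame to a C-terminal 3xHA epitope tag, followed by a NOS terminator. Part of the insert is annotated by homology to Arabidopsis HSFB1, suggesting a heat shock factor-type DNA-binding protein, though the catalogue entry does not name the family. A second 35S-driven cassette, not mentioned in the catalogue fields, encodes the tomato bushy stunt virus P19 silencing suppressor with a CaMV polyadenylation signal; P19 typically boosts transgene accumulation in agroinfiltrated leaves. The third unit is a 35S-driven hygromycin phosphotransferase gene with a NOS terminator, for selecting stable plant transformants. The HA tag allows detection or immunoprecipitation of the expressed factor.
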