Features (pLannotate 1.2.2; 36 found; start..end, strand, type, name):
      3..89      -  CDS            traI (fragment): TRAI6_ECOLX - Experimental evidence at protein level: Swiss-Prot protein existence level 1. The initiation process of transfer DNA synthesis requires the interaction of at least three plasmid-specific components (TraH, I, and J) at the transfer origin resulting in the assembly of a specialised nucleoprotein complex - the relaxosome. Site- and strand-specific cleavage at the transfer origin is dependent on TraI and TraJ. From Escherichia coli.
    127..498     -  CDS            traJ: oriT-recognizing protein; traJ
    531..640     -  oriT           oriT: incP origin of transfer
    772..962     +  rep_origin     ori (fragment): high-copy-number ColE1/pMB1/pBR322/pUC origin of replication
   1321..1971    -  CDS            TetR: tetracycline resistance regulatory protein; tetR
   2077..2326    +  CDS            TcR (fragment): tetracycline efflux protein; tetA; confers resistance to tetracycline
   2436..2460    -  misc_feature   RB T-DNA repeat: right border repeat from nopaline C58 T-DNA
   2490..2508    +  misc_feature   MCS (fragment): pUC18/19 multiple cloning site
   2559..2904    +  promoter       CaMV 35S promoter: strong constitutive promoter from cauliflower mosaic virus
   2856..2902    +  promoter       minimal CaMV 35S promoter: minimal 35S promoter from cauliflower mosaic virus
   2914..2932    -  misc_feature   MCS (fragment): pUC18/19 multiple cloning site
   2943..3458    +  CDS            P19_TBSVC: Experimental evidence at protein level: Swiss-Prot protein existence level 1. Acts as a suppressor of RNA-mediated gene silencing, also known as post-transcriptional gene silencing (PTGS), a mechanism of plant viral defense that limits the accumulation of viral RNAs. Binds to short interfering RNAs (siRNAs) with high affinity. Acts as a molecular caliper to specifically select siRNAs based on the length of the duplex region of the RNA (By similarity). From Tomato bushy stunt virus (strain Cherry) (TBSV).
   3531..3707    +  polyA_signal   CaMV poly(A) signal: cauliflower mosaic virus polyadenylation signal
   4210..4551    +  promoter       CaMV 35S promoter: strong constitutive promoter from cauliflower mosaic virus
   4577..4601    +  protein_bind   attB1: mutant version of attB; recombination site for the Gateway® BP reaction BP Clonase™
   4649..5176    +  CDS            HSFB1 (fragment): HSFB1_ARATH - Also known as HSF16, HSF4. Experimental evidence at transcript level: Swiss-Prot protein existence level 2. Transcriptional regulator that specifically binds DNA sequence 5'-AGAAnnTTCT-3' known as heat shock promoter elements (HSE). From Arabidopsis thaliana (Mouse-ear cress).
   5616..5640    -  protein_bind   attB2: mutant version of attB; recombination site for the Gateway® BP reaction BP Clonase™
   5669..5758    +  CDS            3xHA: three tandem HA epitope tags
   5792..6044    +  terminator     NOS terminator: nopaline synthase terminator and poly(A) signal
   6473..6725    -  terminator     NOS terminator: nopaline synthase terminator and poly(A) signal
   6749..7177    -  CDS            nos (fragment): DHNO_AGRT7 - Protein inferred from homology: Swiss-Prot protein existence level 3. From Agrobacterium tumefaciens (strain T37).
   7193..8218    -  CDS            HygR: aminoglycoside phosphotransferase from E. coli; aph(4)-Ia; confers resistance to hygromycin
   8228..8572    -  promoter       CaMV 35S promoter: strong constitutive promoter from cauliflower mosaic virus
   8229..8275    -  promoter       minimal CaMV 35S promoter: minimal 35S promoter from cauliflower mosaic virus
   8710..8865    +  CDS            lacZα (fragment) (sequence partly withheld): LacZα fragment of β-galactosidase; lacZ fragment
   8863..9163    +  rep_origin     M13 ori (fragment) (sequence partly withheld): M13 bacteriophage origin of replication; arrow indicates direction of (+) strand synthesis
   9164..9294    +  CDS            lacI (fragment): lac repressor; lacI; The lac repressor binds to the lac operator to inhibit transcription in E. coli. This inhibition can be relieved by adding lactose or isopropyl-β-D-thiogalactopyranoside (IPTG).
   9348..9372    -  misc_feature   LB T-DNA repeat: left border repeat from nopaline C58 T-DNA
  10829..10948   -  CDS            tetR (fragment): TETR1_ECOLX - Experimental evidence at protein level: Swiss-Prot protein existence level 1. TetR is the repressor of the tetracycline resistance element; its N-terminal region forms a helix-turn-helix structure and binds DNA. Binding of tetracycline to TetR reduces the repressor affinity for the tetracycline resistance gene (tetA) promoter operator sites. From Escherichia coli.
  10968..12116   -  CDS            trfA: trans-acting replication protein that binds to and activates oriV
  12415..13209   -  CDS            KanR: aminoglycoside phosphotransferase; aphA-3; confers resistance to kanamycin
  13401..14168   +  mobile_element IS1: prokaryotic transposable element IS1
  14177..14326   -  CDS            satA (fragment): STA_BACSU - Also known as yyaR. Experimental evidence at protein level: Swiss-Prot protein existence level 1. Involved in resistance to streptothricin, a broad-spectrum antibiotic produced by streptomycetes. Detoxifies streptothricin via acetylation of the beta amino group of the first beta-lysyl moiety of streptothricin. From Bacillus subtilis (strain 168).
  14325..14519   -  CDS            satA (fragment): STA_BACSU - Also known as yyaR. Experimental evidence at protein level: Swiss-Prot protein existence level 1. Involved in resistance to streptothricin, a broad-spectrum antibiotic produced by streptomycetes. Detoxifies streptothricin via acetylation of the beta amino group of the first beta-lysyl moiety of streptothricin. From Bacillus subtilis (strain 168).
  14522..14797   -  CDS            klaC (fragment): KLAC_ECOLX - Also known as telB. Protein predicted: Swiss-Prot protein existence level 4. Belongs to the kla operon, which is associated with cryptic tellurite resistance, and IncW plasmid fertility inhibition. From Escherichia coli.
  14861..15492   -  rep_origin     oriV: incP origin of replication
>Addgene plasmid #126325 | pGWB14-LYX107 | addgene full sequence | sequence record 247099 | Addgene NGS Result
TCGGTCTTGCCTTGCTCGTCGGTGATGTACTTCACCAGCTCCGCGAAGTCGCTCTTCTTGATGGAGCGCA
TGGGGACGTGCTTGGCAATCACGCGCACCCCCCGGCCGTTTTAGCGGCTAAAAAAGTCATGGCTCTGCCC
TCGGGCGGACCACGCCCATCATGACCTTGCCAAGCTCGTCCTGCTTCTCTTCGATCTTCGCCAGCAGGGC
GAGGATCGTGGCATCACCGAACCGCGCCGTGCGCGGGTCGTCGGTGAGCCAGAGTTTCAGCAGGCCGCCC
AGGCGGCCCAGGTCGCCATTGATGCGGGCCAGCTCGCGGACGTGCTCATAGTCCACGACGCCCGTGATTT
TGTAGCCCTGGCCGACGGCCAGCAGGTAGGCCGACAGGCTCATGCCGGCCGCCGCCGCCTTTTCCTCAAT
CGCTCTTCGTTCGTCTGGAAGGCAGTACACCTTGATAGGTGGGCTGCCCTTCCTGGTTGGCTTGGTTTCA
TCAGCCATCCGCTTGCCCTCATCTGTTACGCCGGCGGTAGCCGGCCAGCCTCGCAGAGCAGGATTCCCGT
TGAGCACCGCCAGGTGCGAATAAGGGACAGTGAAGAAGGAACACCCGCTCGCGGGTGGGCCTACTTCACC
TATCCTGCCCGGCTGACGCCGTTGGATACACCAAGGAAAGTCTACACGAACCCTTTGGCAAAATCCTGTA
TATCGTGCGAAAAAGGATGGATATACCGAAAAAATCGCTATAATGACCCCGAAGCAGGGTTATGCAGCGG
AAAAGCGCCACGCTTCCCGAAGGGAGAAAGGCGGACAGGTATCCGGTAAGCGGCAGGGTCGGAACAGGAG
AGCGCACGAGGGAGCTTCCAGGGGGAAACGCCTGGTATCTTTATAGTCCTGTCGGGTTTCGCCACCTCTG
ACTTGAGCGTCGATTTTTGTGATGCTCGTCAGGGGGGCGGAGCCTATGGAAAAACGCCAGCAACGCGGCC
TTTTTACGGTTCCTGGCCTTTTGCTGGCCTTTTGCTCACATGTTCTTTCCTGCGTTATCCCCTGATTCTG
TGGATAACCGTATTACCGCCTTTGAGTGAGCTGATACCGCTCGCCGCAGCCGAACGACCGAGCGCAGCGA
GTCAGTGAGCGAGGAAGCGGAAGAGCGCCAGAAGGCCGCCAGAGAGGCCGAGCGCGGCCGTGAGGCTTGG
ACGCTAGGGCAGGGCATGAAAAAGCCCGTAGCGGGCTGCTACGGGCGTCTGACGCGGTGGAAAGGGGGAG
GGGATGTTGTCTACATGGCTCTGCTGTAGTGAGTGGGTTGCGCTCCGGCAGCGGTCCTGATCAATCGTCA
CCCTTTCTCGGTCCTTCAACGTTCCTGACAACGAGCCTCCTTTTCGCCAATCCATCGACAATCACCGCGA
GTCCCTGCTCGAACGCTGCGTCCGGACCGGCTTCGTCGAAGGCGTCTATCGCGGCCCGCAACAGCGGCGA
GAGCGGAGCCTGTTCAACGGTGCCGCCGCGCTCGCCGGCATCGCTGTCGCCGGCCTGCTCCTCAAGCACG
GCCCCAACAGTGAAGTAGCTGATTGTCATCAGCGCATTGACGGCGTCCCCGGCCGAAAAACCCGCCTCGC
AGAGGAAGCGAAGCTGCGCGTCGGCCGTTTCCATCTGCGGTGCGCCCGGTCGCGTGCCGGCATGGATGCG
CGCGCCATCGCGGTAGGCGAGCAGCGCCTGCCTGAAGCTGCGGGCATTCCCGATCAGAAATGAGCGCCAG
TCGTCGTCGGCTCTCGGCACCGAATGCGTATGATTCTCCGCCAGCATGGCTTCGGCCAGTGCGTCGAGCA
GCGCCCGCTTGTTCCTGAAGTGCCAGTAAAGCGCCGGCTGCTGAACCCCCAACCGTTCCGCCAGTTTGCG
TGTCGTCAGACCGTCTACGCCGACCTCGTTCAACAGGTCCAGGGCGGCACGGATCACTGTATTCGGCTGC
AACTTTGTCATGCTTGACACTTTATCACTGATAAACATAATATGTCCACCAACTTATCAGTGATAAAGAA
TCCGCGCGTTCAATCGGACCAGCGGAGGCTGGTCCGGAGGCCAGACGTGAAACCCAACATACCCCTGATC
GTAATTCTGAGCACTGTCGCGCTCGACGCTGTCGGCATCGGCCTGATTATGCCGGTGCTGCCGGGCCTCC
TGCGCGATCTGGTTCACTCGAACGACGTCACCGCCCACTATGGCATTCTGCTGGCGCTGTATGCGTTGGT
GCAATTTGCCTGCGCACCTGTGCTGGGCGCGCTGTCGGATCGTTTCGGGCGGCGGCCAATCTTGCTCGTC
TCGCTGGCCGGCGCCAGATCTGGGGAACCCTGTGGTTGGCATGCACATACAAATGGACGAACGGATAAAC
CTTTTCACGCCCTTTTAAATATCCGATTATTCTAATAAACGCTCTTTTCTCTTAGGTTTACCCGCCAATA
TATCCTGTCAAACACTGATAGTTTAAACGTTGCGATTAAGAATTCGAGCTCGGTACCCCCCTACTCCAAA
AATGTCAAAGATACAGTCTCAGAAGACCAAAGGGCTATTGAGACTTTTCAACAAAGGGTAATTTCGGGAA
ACCTCCTCGGATTCCATTGCCCAGCTATCTGTCACTTCATCGAAAGGACAGTAGAAAAGGAAGGTGGCTC
CTACAAATGCCATCATTGCGATAAAGGAAAGGCTATCATTCAAGATGCCTCTGCCGACAGTGGTCCCAAA
GATGGACCCCCACCCACGAGGAGCATCGTGGAAAAAGAAGACGTTCCAACCACGTCTTCAAAGCAAGTGG
ATTGATGTGACATCTCCACTGACGTAAGGGATGACGCACAATCCCACTATCCTTCGCAAGACCCTTCCTC
TATATAAGGAAGTTCATTTCATTTGGAGAGGACAGCCCAAGCTTCGACTCTAGAGGATCCCCTTAAATCG
ATATGGAACGAGCTATACAAGGAAACGACGCTAGGGAACAAGCTAACAGTGAACGTTGGGATGGAGGATC
AGGAGGTACCACTTCTCCCTTCAAACTTCCTGACGAAAGTCCGAGTTGGACTGAGTGGCGGCTACATAAC
GATGAGACGAATTCGAATCAAGATAATCCCCTTGGTTTCAAGGAAAGCTGGGGTTTCGGGAAAGTTGTAT
TTAAGAGATATCTCAGATACGACAGGACGGAAGCTTCACTGCACAGAGTCCTTGGATCTTGGACGGGAGA
TTCGGTTAACTATGCAGCATCTCGATTTTTCGGTTTCGACCAGATCGGATGTACCTATAGTATTCGGTTT
CGAGGAGTTAGTATCACCGTTTCTGGAGGGTCTCGAACTCTTCAGCATCTCTGTGAGATGGCAATTCGGT
CTAAGCAAGAACTGCTACAGCTTGCCCCAATCGAAGTGGAAAGTAATGTATCAAGAGGATGCCCTGAAGG
TACTCAAACCTTCGAAAAAGAAAGCGAGTAAGTCGAGGGCGAGCTCGAATTCGGTACGCTGAAATCACCA
GTCTCTCTCTACAAATCTATCTCTCTCTATTTTCTCCATAAATAATGTGTGAGTAGTTTCCCGATAAGGG
AAATTAGGGTTCTTATAGGGTTTCGCTCATGTGTTGAGCATATAAGAAACCCTTAGTATGTATTTGTATT
TGTAAAATACTTCTATCAATAAAATTTCTAATTCCTAAAACCAAAATCCAGTACTAAAATCCAGATCTCC
CTGCAGGTCCCCAGATTAGCCTTTTCAATTTCAGAAAGAATGCTAACCCACAGATGGTTAGAGAGGCTTA
CGCAGCAGGTCTCATCAAGACGATCTACCCGAGCAATAATCTCCAGGAAATCAAATACCTTCCCAAGAAG
GTTAAAGATGCAGTCAAAAGATTCAGGACTAACTGCATCAAGAACACAGAGAAAGATATATTTCTCAAGA
TCAGAAGTACTATTCCAGTATGGACGATTCAAGGCTTGCTTCACAAACCAAGGCAAGTAATAGAGATTGG
AGTCTCTAAAAAGGTAGTTCCCACTGAATCAAAGGCCATGGAGTCAAAGATTCAAATAGAGGACCTAACA
GAACTCGCCGTAAAGACTGGCGAACAGTTCATACAGAGTCTCTTACGACTCAATGACAAGAAGAAAATCT
TCGTCAACATGGTGGAGCACGACACACTTGTCTACTCCAAAAATATCAAAGATACAGTCTCAGAAGACCA
AAGGGCAATTGAGACTTTTCAACAAAGGGTAATATCCGGAAACCTCCTCGGATTCCATTGCCCAGCTATC
TGTCACTTTATTGTGAAGATAGTGGAAAAGGAAGGTGGCTCCTACAAATGCCATCATTGCGATAAAGGAA
AGGCCATCGTTGAAGATGCCTCTGCCGACAGTGGTCCCAAAGATGGACCCCCACCCACGAGGAGCATCGT
GGAAAAAGAAGACGTTCCAACCACGTCTTCAAAGCAAGTGGATTGATGTGATATCTCCACTGACGTAAGG
GATGACGCACAATCCCACTATCCTTCGCAAGACCCTTCCTCTATATAAGGAAGTTCATTTCATTTGGAGA
GAACACGGGGGACTCTAGAGTTATCAACAAGTTTGTACAAAAAAGCAGGCTCCACCACTAGTATGACTCC
ACCGCCGATAGAGCGGAACGGCGGAGAATCAACTGTCGGTGAAACAACGAGGTCTGTCCCGACGCCGTTT
TTAACAAAGACGTACCAGCTCGTCGAGGATCCTTCCATCGACGACGTAGTCTCTTGGAACGAAGACGGAT
CTACCTTTATCGTATGGAATCCGACGGAGTTTGCTAGAGATTTGCTTCCTAAATATTTTAAGCATAACAA
TTTCTCTAGCTTCGTTCGGCAGCTCAACACCTATGGATTTCGGAAAGTCGTACCTGATCGATGGGAATTC
TCAAACGACTGCTTTCGGAGAGGTGACAAAAGTCTGTTACGCGATATCCAGCGTCGGAAAGTAGTCACGC
CGATTACTACTCCTTGCGCAGCTGTAACAGCGGTCGTGACCGTGGCTGCTCCGCCTGCTCAGCCACCACG
GCCTGTAATATCTACCTCGGATTCTGGTGACGAGCAAGTCGTCTCTTCAAATTCATCTACAGGTGGCACA
GCGGGGCTGCTGGGAGAAAACGAACGGTTAAGGAAAGAGAATTTACAGCTCAACAAAGAGCTGAGCCAAA
TGAGGAGCCTCTGCGGCAATATATACTCTTTGATGTCGAATTACGCAGACCCTTCGACCAGTGGTAACCA
GTCGGCGGAGAGTATTTCACCGGCGGCAAAGCCACTTGATCTCTTACCGACAAAACGGTCTGTTGATGAA
TCAGATATCAATAAGGCCATGGGCGATGGGAACCGGGCTGAACCCGAGGATATTCAGGCGAGATTATTCG
GTTTCTCTATAGGTATGAAACGTGCGAGGGAAGGCGATGAAGCAAGGGCGGAGCATGGCCAGGAATTACG
CCTGCGGCAGCCTGGGAACGACGTGAAATCAGAACCGTTGGATCAGGAAAATGGCGGTGAAAATGAAGAG
AGATCGTGGCTGATACATTGCAGTGGACGAAATCAAAGGGTGTGTAATGATAGTGAGGGTGGTGTTAGTA
ACTTAGATCCCGGGGACCCAGCTTTCTTGTACAAAGTGGTTGATAACAGCGGGTTAATTAACATCTTTTA
CCCATACGATGTTCCTGACTATGCGGGCTATCCCTATGACGTCCCGGACTATGCAGGATCCTATCCATAT
GACGTTCCAGATTACGCTGCTCAGTGCAGCGCTTAGAGCTCGAATTTCCCCGATCGTTCAAACATTTGGC
AATAAAGTTTCTTAAGATTGAATCCTGTTGCCGGTCTTGCGATGATTATCATATAATTTCTGTTGAATTA
CGTTAAGCATGTAATAATTAACATGTAATGCATGACGTTATTTATGAGATGGGTTTTTATGATTAGAGTC
CCGCAATTATACATTTAATACGCGATAGAAAACAAAATATAGCGCGCAAACTAGGATAAATTATCGCGCG
CGGTGTCATCTATGTTACTAGATCGGGAATTAGCTTCATCAACGCAAGACATGCGCACGACCGTCTGACA
GGAGAGGAATTTCCGACGAGCACAGAAAGGACTTGCTCTTGGACGTAGGCCTATTTCTCAGGCACATGTA
TCAAGTGTTCGGACGTGGGTTTTCGATGGTGTATCAGCCGCCGCCAACTGGGAGATGAGGAGGCTTTCTT
GGGGGGCAGTCAGCAGTTCATTTCACAAGACAGAGGAACTTGTAAGGAGATGCACTGATTTATCTTGGCG
CAAACCAGCAGGACGAATTAGTGGGAATAGCCCGCGAATATCTAAGTTATGCCTGTCGGCATGAGCAGAA
ACTTCCAATTCGAAACAGTTTGGAGAGGTTGTTTTTGGGCATACCTTTTGTTAGTCAGCCTCTCGATTGC
TCATCGTCATTACACAGTACCGAAGTTTGATCGATCTAGTAACATAGATGACACCGCGCGCGATAATTTA
TCCTAGTTTGCGCGCTATATTTTGTTTTCTATCGCGTATTAAATGTATAATTGCGGGACTCTAATCATAA
AAACCCATCTCATAAATAACGTCATGCATTACATGTTAATTATTACATGCTTAACGTAATTCAACAGAAA
TTATATGATAATCATCGCAAGACCGGCAACAGGATTCAATCTTAAGAAACTTTATTGCCAAATGTTTGAA
CGATCTGCTTCGACGCACTCCTTCTTTACTCCACCATCTCGTCCTTATTGAAAACGTGGGTAGCACCAAA
ACGAATCAAGTCGCTGGAACTGAAGTTACCAATCACGCTGGATGATTTGCCAGTTGGATTAATCTTGCCT
TTCCCCGCATGAATAATATTGATGAATGCATGCGTGAGGGGTATTTCGATTTTGGCAATAGCTGCAATTG
CCGCGACATCCTCCAACGAGCATAATTCTTCAGAAAAATAGCGATGTTCCATGTTGTCAGGGCATGCATG
ATGCACGTTATGAGGTGACGGTGCTAGGCAGTATTCCCTCAAAGTTTCATAGTCAGTATCATATTCATCA
TTGCATTCCTGCAAGAGAGAATTGAGACGCAATCCACACGCTGCGGCAACCTTCCGGCGTTCGTGGTCTA
TTTGCTCTTGGACGTTGCAAACGTAAGTGTTGGATCCCGGTCGGCATCTACTCTATTCCTTTGCCCTCGG
ACGAGTGCTGGGGCGTCGGTTTCCACTATCGGCGAGTACTTCTACACAGCCATCGGTCCAGACGGCCGCG
CTTCTGCGGGCGATTTGTGTACGCCCGACAGTCCCGGCTCCGGATCGGACGATTGCGTCGCATCGACCCT
GCGCCCAAGCTGCATCATCGAAATTGCCGTCAACCAAGCTCTGATAGAGTTGGTCAAGACCAATGCGGAG
CATATACGCCCGGAGCCGCGGCGATCCTGCAAGCTCCGGATGCCTCCGCTCGAAGTAGCGCGTCTGCTGC
TCCATACAAGCCAACCACGGCCTCCAGAAGAAGATGTTGGCGACCTCGTATTGGGAATCCCCGAACATCG
CCTCGCTCCAGTCAATGACCGCTGTTATGCGGCCATTGTCCGTCAGGACATTGTTGGAGCCGAAATCCGC
GTGCACGAGGTGCCGGACTTCGGGGCAGTCCTCGGCCCAAAGCATCAGCTCATCGAGAGCCTGCGCGACG
GACGCACTGACGGTGTCGTCCATCACAGTTTGCCAGTGATACACATGGGGATCAGCAATCGCGCATATGA
AATCACGCCATGTAGTGTATTGACCGATTCCTTGCGGTCCGAATGGGCCGAACCCGCTCGTCTGGCTAAG
ATCGGCCGCAGCGATCGCATCCATGGCCTCCGCGACCGGCTGCAGAACAGCGGGCAGTTCGGTTTCAGGC
AGGTCTTGCAACGTGACACCCTGTGCACGGCGGGAGATGCAATAGGTCAGGCTCTCGCTGAATTCCCCAA
TGTCAAGCACTTCCGGAATCGGGAGCGCGGCCGATGCAAAGTGCCGATAAACATAACGATCTTTGTAGAA
ACCATCGGCGCAGCTATTTACCCGCAGGACATATCCACGCCCTCCTACATCGAAGCTGAAAGCACGAGAT
TCTTCGCCCTCCGAGAGCTGCATCAGGTCGGAGACGCTGTCGAACTTTTCGATCAGAAACTTCTCGACAG
ACGTCGCGGTGAGTTCAGGCTTTTTCATATCGGGGTCGTCCTCTCCAAATGAAATGAACTTCCTTATATA
GAGGAAGGGTCTTGCGAAGGATAGTGGGATTGTGCGTCATCCCTTACGTCAGTGGAGATATCACATCAAT
CCACTTGCTTTGAAGACGTGGTTGGAACGTCTTCTTTTTCCACGATGCTCCTCGTGGGTGGGGGTCCATC
TTTGGGACCACTGTCGGCAGAGGCATCTTGAACGATAGCCTTTCCTTTATCGCAATGATGGCATTTGTAG
GTGCCACCTTCCTTTTCTACTGTCCTTTTGATGAAGTGACAGATAGCTGGGCAATGGAATCCGAGGAGGT
TTCCCGATATTACCCTTTGTTGAAAAGTCTCAATAGCCCTTTGGTCTTCTGAGACTGTATCTTTGATATT
CTTGGAGTAGACGAGAGTGTCGTGCTCCACCATGTTGACGGATCTCTAGGACGCGTCGACGCGTCGACGC
GTCGACGCGTCGACGCGTCCTAGAAGCTAATTCACTGGCCGTCGTTTTACAACGTCGTGACTGGGAAAAC
CCTGGCGTTACCCAACTTAATCGCCTTGCAGCACATCCCCCTTTCGCCAGCTGGCGTAATAGCGAAGAGG
CCCGCACCGATCGCCCTTCCCAACAGTTGCGCAGCCTGAATG
[44 nt withheld, positions 8863-8906]
C
[141 nt withheld, positions 8908-9048]
CCTTTGACGTTGGAGTCCACGTTCTTT
[37 nt withheld, positions 9076-9112]
ACCCTATCTCGGGCTATTCTTTTGATTTATAAGGGATTTTGCCGATTTCGGAACCACCATCAAACAGGAT
TTTCGCCTGCTGGGGCAAACCAGCGTGGACCGCTTGCTGCAACTCTCTCAGGGCCAGGCGGTGAAGGGCA
ATCAGCTGTTGCCCGTCTCACTGGTGAAAAGAAAAACCACCCCAGTACATTAAAAACGTCCGCAATGTGT
TATTAAGTTGTCTAAGCGTCAATTTGTTTACACCACAATATATCCTGCCACCAGCCAGCCAACAGCTCCC
CGACCGGCAGCTCGGCACAAAATCACCACTCGATACAGGCAGCCCATCAGTCCGGGACGGCGTCAGCGGG
AGAGCCGTTGTAAGGCGGCAGACTTTGCTCATGTTACCGATGCTATTCGGAAGAACGGCAACTAAGCTGC
CGGGTTTGAAACACGGATGATCTCGCGGAGGGTAGCATGTTGATTGTAACGATGACAGAGCGTTGCTGCC
TGTGATCAAATATCATCTCCCTCGCAGAGATCCGAATTATCAGCCTTCTTATTCATTTCTCGCTTAACCG
TGACAGGCTGTCGATCTTGAGAACTATGCCGACATAATAGGAAATCGCTGGATAAAGCCGCTGAGGAAGC
TGAGTGGCGCTATTTCTTTAGAAGTGAACGTTGACGATATCAACTCCCCTATCCATTGCTCACCGAATGG
TACAGGTCGGGGACCCGAAGTTCCGACTGTCGGCCTGATGCATCCCCGGCTGATCGACCCCAGATCTGGG
GCTGAGAAAGCCCAGTAAGGAAACAACTGTAGGTTCGAGTCGCGAGATCCCCCGGAACCAAAGGAAGTAG
GTTAAACCCGCTCCGATCAGGCCGAGCCACGCCAGGCCGAGAACATTGGTTCCTGTAGGCATCGGGATTG
GCGGATCAAACACTAAAGCTACTGGAACGAGCAGAAGTCCTCCGGCCGCCAGTTGCCAGGCGGTAAAGGT
GAGCAGAGGCACGGGAGGTTGCCACTTGCGGGTCAGCACGGTTCCGAACGCCATGGAAACCGCCCCCGCC
AGGCCCGCTGCGACGCCGACAGGATCTAGCGCTGCGTTTGGTGTCAACACCAACAGCGCCACGCCCGCAG
TTCCGCAAATAGCCCCCAGGACCGCCATCAATCGTATCGGGCTACCTAGCAGAGCGGCAGAGATGAACAC
GACCATCAGCGGCTGCACAGCGCCTACCGTCGCCGCGACCCCGCCCGGCAGGCGGTAGACCGAAATAAAC
AACAAGCTCCAGAATAGCGAAATATTAAGTGCGCCGAGGATGAAGATGCGCATCCACCAGATTCCCGTTG
GAATCTGTCGGACGATCATCACGAGCAATAAACCCGCCGGCAACGCCCGCAGCAGCATACCGGCGACCCC
TCGGCCTCGCTGTTCGGGCTCCACGAAAACGCCGGACAGATGCGCCTTGTGAGCGTCCTTGGGGCCGTCC
TCCTGTTTGAAGACCGACAGCCCAATGATCTCGCCGTCGATGTAGGCGCCGAATGCCACGGCATCTCGCA
ACCGTTCAGCGAACGCCTCCATGGGCTTTTTCTCCTCGTGCTCGTAAACGGACCCGAACATCTCTGGAGC
TTTCTTCAGGGCCGACAATCGGATCTCGCGGAAATCCTGCACGTCGGCCGCTCCAAGCCGTCGAATCTGA
GCCTTAATCACAATTGTCAATTTTAATCCTCTGTTTATCGGCAGTTCGTAGAGCGCGCCGTGCGTCCCGA
GCGATACTGAGCGAAGCAAGTGCGTCGAGCAGTGCCCGCTTGTTCCTGAAATGCCAGTAAAGCGCTGGCT
GCTGAACCCCCAGCCGGAACTGACCCCACAAGGCCCTAGCGTTTGCAATGCACCAGGTCATCATTGACCC
AGGCGTGTTCCACCAGGCCGCTGCCTCGCAACTCTTCGCAGGCTTCGCCGACCTGCTCGCGCCACTTCTT
CACGCGGGTGGAATCCGATCCGCACATGAGGCGGAAGGTTTCCAGCTTGAGCGGGTACGGCTCCCGGTGC
GAGCTGAAATAGTCGAACATCCGTCGGGCCGTCGGCGACAGCTTGCGGTACTTCTCCCATATGAATTTCG
TGTAGTGGTCGCCAGCAAACAGCACGACGATTTCCTCGTCGATCAGGACCTGGCAACGGGACGTTTTCTT
GCCACGGTCCAGGACGCGGAAGCGGTGCAGCAGCGACACCGATTCCAGGTGCCCAACGCGGTCGGACGTG
AAGCCCATCGCCGTCGCCTGTAGGCGCGACAGGCATTCCTCGGCCTTCGTGTAATACCGGCCATTGATCG
ACCAGCCCAGGTCCTGGCAAAGCTCGTAGAACGTGAAGGTGATCGGCTCGCCGATAGGGGTGCGCTTCGC
GTACTCCAACACCTGCTGCCACACCAGTTCGTCATCGTCGGCCCGCAGCTCGACGCCGGTGTAGGTGATC
TTCACGTCCTTGTTGACGTGGAAAATGACCTTGTTTTGCAGCGCCTCGCGCGGGATTTTCTTGTTGCGCG
TGGTGAACAGGGCAGAGCGGGCCGTGTCGTTTGGCATCGCTCGCATCGTGTCCGGCCACGGCGCAATATC
GAACAAGGAAAGCTGCATTTCCTTGATCTGCTGCTTCGTGTGTTTCAGCAACGCGGCCTGCTTGGCCTCG
CTGACCTGTTTTGCCAGGTCCTCGCCGGCGGTTTTTCGCTTCTTGGTCGTCATAGTTCCTCGCGTGTCGA
TGGTCATCGACTTCGCCAAACCTGCCGCCTCCTGTTCGAGACGACGCGAACGCTCCACGGCGGCCGATGG
CGCGGGCAGGGCAGGGGGAGCCAGTTGCACGCTGTCGCGCTCGATCTTGGCCGTAGCTTGCTGGACCATC
GAGCCGACGGACTGGAAGGTTTCGCGGGGCGCACGCATGACGGTGCGGCTTGCGATGGTTTCGGCATCCT
CGGCGGAAAACCCCGCGTCGATCAGTTCTTGCCTGTATGCCTTCCGGTCAAACGTCCGATTCATTCACCC
TCCTTGCGGGATTGCCCCGACTCACGCCGGGGCAATGTGCCCTTATTCCTGATTTGACCCGCCTGGTGCC
TTGGTGTCCAGATAATCCACCTTATCGGCAATGAAGTCGGTCCCGTAGACCGTCTGGCCGTCCTTCTCGT
ACTTGGTATTCCGAATCTTGCCCTGCACGAATACCAGCGACCCCTTGCCCAAATACTTGCCGTGGGCCTC
GGCCTGAGAGCCAAAACACTTGATGCGGAAGAAGTCGGTGCGCTCCTGCTTGTCGCCGGCATCGTTGCGC
CACATCTAGGTACTAAAACAATTCATCCAGTAAAATATAATATTTTATTTTCTCCCAATCAGGCTTGATC
CCCAGTAAGTCAAAAAATAGCTCGACATACTGTTCTTCCCCGATATCCTCCCTGATCGACCGGACGCAGA
AGGCAATGTCATACCACTTGTCCGCCCTGCCGCTTCTCCCAAGATCAATAAAGCCACTTACTTTGCCATC
TTTCACAAAGATGTTGCTGTCTCCCAGGTCGCCGTGGGAAAAGACAAGTTCCTCTTCGGGCTTTTCCGTC
TTTAAAAAATCATACAGCTCGCGCGGATCTTTAAATGGAGTGTCTTCTTCCCAGTTTTCGCAATCCACAT
CGGCCAGATCGTTATTCAGTAAGTAATCCAATTCGGCTAAGCGGCTGTCTAAGCTATTCGTATAGGGACA
ATCCGATATGTCGATGGAGTGAAAGAGCCTGATGCACTCCGCATACAGCTCGATAATCTTTTCAGGGCTT
TGTTCATCTTCATACTCTTCCGAGCAAAGGACGCCATCGGCCTCACTCATGAGCAGATTGCTCCAGCCAT
CATGCCGTTCAAAGTGCAGGACCTTTGGAACAGGCAGCTTTCCTTCCAGCCATAGCATCATGTCCTTTTC
CCGTTCCACATCATAGGTGGTCCCTTTATACCGGCTGTCCGTCATTTTTAAATATAGGTTTTCATTTTCT
CCCACCAGCTTATATACCTTAGCAGGAGACATTCCTTCCGTATCTTTTACGCAGCGGTATTTTTCGATCA
GTTTTTTCAATTCCGGTGATATTCTCATTTTAGCCATTTATTATTTCCTTCCTCTTTTCTACAGTATTTA
AAGATACCCCAAGAAGCTAATTATAACAAGACGAACTCCAATTCACTGTTCCTTGCATTCTAAAACCTTA
AATACCAGAAAACAGCTTTTTCAAAGTTGTTTTCAAAGTTGGCGTATAACATAGTATCGACGGAGCCGAT
TTTGAAACCACAATTATGGGTGATGCTGCCAACTTACTGATTTAGTGTATGATGGTGTTTTTGAGGTGCT
CCAGTGGCTTCTGTTTCTATCAGCTGTCCCTCCTGTTCAGCTACTGACGGGGTGGTGCGTAACGGCAAAA
GCACCGCCGGACATCAGCGCTATCTCTGCTCTCACTGCCGTAAAACATGGCAACTGCAGTTCACTTACAC
CGCTTCTCAACCCGGTACGCACCAGAAAATCATTGATATGGCCATGAATGGCGTTGGATGCCGGGCAACA
GCCCGCATTATGGGCGTTGGCCTCAACACGATTTTACGTCACTTAAAAAACTCAGGCCGCAGTCGGTAAC
CTCGCGCATACAGCCGGGCAGTGACGTCATCGTCTGCGCGGAAATGGACGAACAGTGGGGCTATGTCGGG
GCTAAATCGCGCCAGCGCTGGCTGTTTTACGCGTATGACAGTCTCCGGAAGACGGTTGTTGCGCACGTAT
TCGGTGAACGCACTATGGCGACGCTGGGGCGTCTTATGAGCCTGCTGTCACCCTTTGACGTGGTGATATG
GATGACGGATGGCTGGCCGCTGTATGAATCCCGCCTGAAGGGAAAGCTGCACGTAATCAGCAAGCGATAT
ACGCAGCGAATTGAGCGGCATAACCTGAATCTGAGGCAGCACCTGGCACGGCTGGGACGGAAGTCGCTGT
CGTTCTCAAAATCGGTGGAGCTGCATGACAAAGTCATCGGGCATTATCTGAACATAAAACACTATCAATA
AGTTGGAGTCATTACCCAATTATGATAGAATTTACAAGCTATAAGGTTATTGTCCTGGGTTTCAAGCATT
AGTCCATGCAAGTTTTTATGCTTTGCCCATTCTATAGATATATTGATAAGCGCGCTGCCTATGCCTTGCC
CCCTGAAATCCTTACATACGGCGATATCTTCTATATAAAAGATATATTATCTTATCAGTATTGTCAATAT
ATTCAAGGCAATCTGCCTCCTCATCCTCTTCATCCTCTTCGTCTTGGTAGCTTTTTAAATATGGCGCTTC
ATAGAGTAATTCTGTAAAGGTCCAATTCTCGTTTTCATACCTCGGTATAATCTTACCTATCACCTCAAAT
GGTTCGCTGGGTTTATCGCACCCCCGAACACGAGCACGGCACCCGCGACCACTATGCCAAGAATGCCCAA
GGTAAAAATTGCCGGCCCCGCCATGAAGTCCGTGAATGCCCCGACGGCCGAAGTGAAGGGCAGGCCGCCA
CCCAGGCCGCCGCCCTCACTGCCCGGCACCTGGTCGCTGAATGTCGATGCCAGCACCTGCGGCACGTCAA
TGCTTCCGGGCGTCGCGCTCGGGCTGATCGCCCATCCCGTTACTGCCCCGATCCCGGCAATGGCAAGGAC
TGCCAGCGCTGCCATTTTTGGGGTGAGGCCGTTCGCGGCCGAGGGGCGCAGCCCCTGGGGGGATGGGAGG
CCCGCGTTAGCGGGCCGGGAGGGTTCGAGAAGGGGGGGCACCCCCCTTCGGCGTGCGCGGTCACGCGCAC
AGGGCGCAGCCCTGGTTAAAAACAAGGTTTATAAATATTGGTTTAAAAGCAGGTTAAAAGACAGGTTAGC
GGTGGCCGAAAAACGGGCGGAAACCCTTGCAAATGCTGGATTTTCTGCCTGTGGACAGCCCCTCAAATGT
CAATAGGTGCGCCCCTCATCTGTCAGCACTCTGCCCCTCAAGTGTCAAGGATCGCGCCCCTCATCTGTCA
GTAGTCGCGCCCCTCAAGTGTCAATACCGCAGGGCACTTATCCCCAGGCTTGTCCACATCATCTGTGGGA
AACTCGCGTAAAATCAGGCGTTTTCGCCGATTTGCGAGGCTGGCCAGCTCCACGTCGCCGGCCGAAATCG
AGCCTGCCCCTCATCTGTCAACGCCGCGCCGGGTGAGTCGGCCCCTCAAGTGTCAACGTCCGCCCCTCAT
CTGTCAGTGAGGGCCAAGTTTTCCGCGAGGTATCCACAACGCCGGCGGCCGCGGTGTCTCGCACACGGCT
TCGACGGCGTTTCTGGCGCGTTTGCAGGGCCATAGACGGCCGCCAGCCCAGCGGCGAGGGCAACCAGCCC
GGTGAGCGTCGGAAAGGCGC
