>Addgene plasmid #126325 | pGWB14-LYX107 | depositor partial sequence | sequence record 241599 | Niben101Scf04096g06005.1
ATGACTCCACCGCCGATAGAGCGGAACGGCGGAGAATCAACTGTCGGTGAAACAACGAGGTCTGTCCCGA
CGCCGTTTTTAACAAAGACGTACCAGCTCGTCGAGGATCCTTCCATCGACGACGTAGTCTCTTGGAACGA
AGACGGATCTACCTTTATCGTATGGAATCCGACGGAGTTTGCTAGAGATTTGCTTCCTAAATATTTTAAG
CATAACAATTTCTCTAGCTTCGTTCGGCAGCTCAACACCTATGGATTTCGGAAAGTCGTACCTGATCGAT
GGGAATTCTCAAACGACTGCTTTCGGAGAGGTGACAAAAGTCTGTTACGCGATATCCAGCGTCGGAAAGT
AGTCACGCCGATTACTACTCCTTGCGCAGCTGTAACAGCGGTCGTGACCGTGGCTGCTCCGCCTGCTCAG
CCACCACGGCCTGTAATATCTACCTCGGATTCTGGTGACGAGCAAGTCGTCTCTTCAAATTCATCTACAG
GTGGCACAGCGGGGCTGCTGGGAGAAAACGAACGGTTAAGGAAAGAGAATTTACAGCTCAACAAAGAGCT
GAGCCAAATGAGGAGCCTCTGCGGCAATATATACTCTTTGATGTCGAATTACGCAGACCCTTCGACCAGT
GGTAACCAGTCGGCGGAGAGTATTTCACCGGCGGCAAAGCCACTTGATCTCTTACCGACAAAACGGTCTG
TTGATGAATCAGATATCAATAAGGCCATGGGCGATGGGAACCGGGCTGAACCCGAGGATATTCAGGCGAG
ATTATTCGGTTTCTCTATAGGTATGAAACGTGCGAGGGAAGGCGATGAAGCAAGGGCGGAGCATGGCCAG
GAATTACGCCTGCGGCAGCCTGGGAACGACGTGAAATCAGAACCGTTGGATCAGGAAAATGGCGGTGAAA
ATGAAGAGAGATCGTGGCTGATACATTGCAGTGGACGAAATCAAAGGGTGTGTAATGATAGTGAGGGTGG
TGTTAGTAACTTAGAT
